>Addgene plasmid #72081 | Jam4.1-Fc-His | depositor full sequence | sequence record 137302 | Full sequence
GTCGAGGTCTCGACGGTATCGATTGACATTGATTATTGACTAGCTAGTTATTAATAGTAATCAATTACGG
GGTCATTAGTTCATAGCCCATATATGGAGTTCCGCGTTACATAACTTACGGTAAATGGCCCGCCTGGCTG
ACCGCCCAACGACCCCCGCCCATTGACGTCAATAATGACGTATGTTCCCATAGTAACGCCAATAGGGACT
TTCCATTGACGTCAATGGGTGGAGTATTTACGGTAAACTGCCCACTTGGCAGTACATCAAGTGTATCATA
TGCCAAGTCCGCCCCCTATTGACGTCAATGACGGTAAATGGCCCGCCTGGCATTATGCCCAGTACATGAC
CTTACGGGACTTTCCTACTTGGCAGTACATCTACGTATTAGTCATCGCTATTACCATGGTGATGCGGTTT
TGGCAGTACACCAATGGGCGTGGATAGCGGTTTGACTCACGGGGATTTCCAAGTCTCCACCCCATTGACG
TCAATGGGAGTTTGTTTTGGCACCAAAATCAACGGGACTTTCCAAAATGTCGTAATAACCCCGCCCCGTT
GACGCAAATGGGCGGTAGGCGTGTACGGTGGGAGGTCTATATAAGCAGAGCTCGTTTAGTGAACCGTCAG
ATCGCCTGGAGACGCCATCCACGCTGTTTTGACCTCCATAGAAGACACCGGGACCGATCCAGCCTCCGCG
GCCGGGAACGGTGCATTGGAACGCGGATTCCCCGTGCCAAGAGTGACGTAAGTACCGCCTATAGACTCTA
TAGGCACACCCCTTTGGCTCTTATGCATGCTATACTGTTTTTGGCTTGGGGCCTATACACCCCCGCTTCC
ATATGCTATAGGTGATGGTATAGCTTAGCCTATAGGTGTGGGTTATTGACCATTATTGACCACTCCCCTA
TTGGTGACGATACTTTCCATTACTAATCCATAACATGGCTCTTTGCCACAACTATCTCTATTGGCTATAT
GCCAATACTCTGTCCTTCAGAGACTGACACGGACTCTGTATTTTTACAGGATGGGGTCCCATTTATTATT
TACAAATTCACATATACAACAACGCCGTCCCCCGTGCCCGCAGTTTTTATTAAACATAGCGTGGGATCTC
CACGCGAATCTCGGGTACGTGTTCCGGACATGGGCTCTTCTCCGGTAGCGGCGGAGCTTCCACATCCGAG
CCCTGGTCCCATGCCTCCAGCGGCTCATGGTCGCTCGGCAGCTCCTTGCTCCTAACAGTGGAGGCCAGAC
TTAGGCACAGCACAATGCCCACCACCACCAGTGTGCCGCACAAGGCCGTGGCGGTAGGGTATGTGTCTGA
AAATGAGCTCGGAGATTGGGCTCGCACCGCTGACGCAGATGGAAGACTTAAGGCAGCGGCAGAAGAAGAT
GCAGGCAGCTGAGTTGTTGTATTCTGATAAGAGTCAGAGGTAACTCCCGTTGCGGTGCTGTTAACGGTGG
AGGGCAGTGTAGTCTGAGCAGTACTCGTTGCTGCCGCGCGCGCCACCAGACATAATAGCTGACAGACTAA
CAGACTGTTCCTTTCCATGGGTCTTTTCTGCAGAAGCTTGAATTCTCGAGGATCCGCGGCCGCGCCACCA
TGGAGGGCAGCTGGAGAGATGTCCTGGCTGTGCTGGTCATCCTGGCTCAGCTGACAGCTTCCGGATCCAG
TTATCAGATCATAGAAGGTCCTCAGAATGTAACAGTCCTAAAGGACTCAGAGGCTCACTTCAACTGCACC
GTGACTCACGGCTGGAAGCTTCTCATGTGGACTCTTAACCAAATGGTGGTGCTGAGTCTCACCACCCAAG
GACCCATCATCACCAACAACCGCTTCACCTATGCCAGTTACAACAGCACTGACAGCTTCATCTCGGAGTT
GATCATCCATGATGTGCAGCCCAGTGACTCGGGATCCGTGCAATGCAGCCTGCAGAACAGCCATGGGTTT
GGATCTGCCTTCCTCTCAGTGCAAGTCATGGGGACCCTGAACATTCCTAGCAACAACCTTATAGTCACTG
AGGGTGAACCCTGTAATGTGACTTGCTATGCCGTGGGCTGGACCTCACTCCCGGATATTTCCTGGGAGCT
TGAGGTTCCCGTAAGCCATTCGAGTTACAATTCCTTTCTGGAGCCGGGCAACTTTATGAGGGTCTTGAGT
GTCCTGGACCTCACACCACTGGGCAACGGGACCTTGACTTGTGTGGCAGAGCTGAAGGACTTGCAGGCCA
GCAAGTCCTTAACTGTCAACCTGACTGTGGTTCAGCCTCCACCTGACAGTATTGGAGAGGAAGGCCCAGC
ACTGCCGACCGGCGCGCCTGACAAAACTCACACATGCCCACCGTGCCCAGCACCTGAACTCCTGGGGGGA
CCGTCAGTCTTCCTCTTCCCCCCAAAACCCAAGGACACCCTCATGATCTCCCGGACCCCTGAGGTCACAT
GCGTGGTGGTGGACGTGAGCCACGAAGACCCTGAGGTCAAGTTCAACTGGTACGTGGACGGCGTGGAGGT
GCATAATGCCAAGACAAAGCCGCGGGAGGAGCAGTACAACAGCACGTACCGTGTGGTCAGCGTCCTCACC
GTCCTGCACCAGGACTGGCTGAATGGCAAGGAGTACAAGTGCAAGGTCTCCAACAAAGCCCTCCCAGCCC
CCATCGAGAAAACCATCTCCAAAGCCAAAGGGCAGCCCCGAGAACCACAGGTGTATACCCTGCCCCCATC
CCGGGATGAGCTGACCAAGAACCAGGTCAGCCTGACCTGCCTGGTCAAAGGCTTCTATCCCAGCGACATC
GCCGTGGAGTGGGAGAGCAATGGGCAGCCGGAGAACAACTACAAGACCACGCCTCCCGTGCTGGACTCCG
ACGGCTCCTTCTTCCTCTACAGCAAGCTCACCGTGGACAAGAGCAGGTGGCAGCAGGGGAACGTCTTCTC
ATGCTCCGTGATGCATGAGGCTCTGCACAACCACTACACGCAGAAGAGCCTCTCCCTGTCTCCGGGTAAA
GGCGGCCATCATCACCATCACCATTAATCTAGAGATCTTATTAAAGCAGAACTTGTTTATTGCAGCTTAT
AATGGTTACAAATAAAGCAATAGCATCACAAATTTCACAAATAAAGCATTTTTTTCACTGCATTCTAGTT
GTGGTTTGTCCAAACTCATCAATGTATCTTATCATGTCTGGTCGACTCTAGCTAGACTCTTCCGCTTCCT
CGCTCACTGACTCGCTGCGCTCGGTCGTTCGGCTGCGGCGAGCGGTATCAGCTCACTCAAAGGCGGTAAT
ACGGTTATCCACAGAATCAGGGGATAACGCAGGAAAGAACATGTGAGCAAAAGGCCAGCAAAAGGCCAGG
AACCGTAAAAAGGCCGCGTTGCTGGCGTTTTTCCATAGGCTCCGCCCCCCTGACGAGCATCACAAAAATC
GACGCTCAAGTCAGAGGTGGCGAAACCCGACAGGACTATAAAGATACCAGGCGTTTCCCCCTGGAAGCTC
CCTCGTGCGCTCTCCTGTTCCGACCCTGCCGCTTACCGGATACCTGTCCGCCTTTCTCCCTTCGGGAAGC
GTGGCGCTTTCTCATAGCTCACGCTGTAGGTATCTCAGTTCGGTGTAGGTCGTTCGCTCCAAGCTGGGCT
GTGTGCACGAACCCCCCGTTCAGCCCGACCGCTGCGCCTTATCCGGTAACTATCGTCTTGAGTCCAACCC
GGTAAGACACGACTTATCGCCACTGGCAGCAGCCACTGGTAACAGGATTAGCAGAGCGAGGTATGTAGGC
GGTGCTACAGAGTTCTTGAAGTGGTGGCCTAACTACGGCTACACTAGAAGAACAGTATTTGGTATCTGCG
CTCTGCTGAAGCCAGTTACCTTCGGAAAAAGAGTTGGTAGCTCTTGATCCGGCAAACAAACCACCGCTGG
TAGCGGTGGTTTTTTTGTTTGCAAGCAGCAGATTACGCGCAGAAAAAAAGGATCTCAAGAAGATCCTTTG
ATCTTTTCTACGGGGTCTGACGCTCAGTGGAACGAAAACTCACGTTAAGGGATTTTGGTCATGAGATTAT
CAAAAAGGATCTTCACCTAGATCCTTTTAAATTAAAAATGAAGTTTTAAATCAATCTAAAGTATATATGA
GTAAACTTGGTCTGACAGTTACCAATGCTTAATCAGTGAGGCACCTATCTCAGCGATCTGTCTATTTCGT
TCATCCATAGTTGCCTGACTCCCCGTCGTGTAGATAACTACGATACGGGAGGGCTTACCATCTGGCCCCA
GTGCTGCAATGATACCGCGAGACCCACGCTCACCGGCTCCAGATTTATCAGCAATAAACCAGCCAGCCGG
AAGGGCCGAGCGCAGAAGTGGTCCTGCAACTTTATCCGCCTCCATCCAGTCTATTAATTGTTGCCGGGAA
GCTAGAGTAAGTAGTTCGCCAGTTAATAGTTTGCGCAACGTTGTTGCCATTGCTACAGGCATCGTGGTGT
CACGCTCGTCGTTTGGTATGGCTTCATTCAGCTCCGGTTCCCAACGATCAAGGCGAGTTACATGATCCCC
CATGTTGTGCAAAAAAGCGGTTAGCTCCTTCGGTCCTCCGATCGTTGTCAGAAGTAAGTTGGCCGCAGTG
TTATCACTCATGGTTATGGCAGCACTGCATAATTCTCTTACTGTCATGCCATCCGTAAGATGCTTTTCTG
TGACTGGTGAGTACTCAACCAAGTCATTCTGAGAATAGTGTATGCGGCGACCGAGTTGCTCTTGCCCGGC
GTCAATACGGGATAATACCGCGCCACATAGCAGAACTTTAAAAGTGCTCATCATTGGAAAACGTTCTTCG
GGGCGAAAACTCTCAAGGATCTTACCGCTGTTGAGATCCAGTTCGATGTAACCCACTCGTGCACCCAACT
GATCTTCAGCATCTTTTACTTTCACCAGCGTTTCTGGGTGAGCAAAAACAGGAAGGCAAAATGCCGCAAA
AAAGGGAATAAGGGCGACACGGAAATGTTGAATACTCATACTCTTCCTTTTTCAATATTATTGAAGCATT
TATCAGGGTTATTGTCTCATGAGCGGATACATATTTGAATGTATTTAGAAAAATAAACAAATAGGGGTTC
CGCGCACATTTCCCCGAAAAGTGCCACCTGACGTCTAAGAAACCATTATTATCATGACATTAACCTATAA
AAATAGGCGTATCACGAGGCCCTTTCGTCTCGCGCGTTTCGGTGATGACGGTGAAAACCTCTGACACATG
CAGCTCCCGGAGGAATGTGTGTCAGTTAGGGTGTGGAAAGTCCCCAGGCTCCCCAGGCAGGCAGAAGTAT
GCAAAGCATGCATCTCAATTAGTCAGCAACCAGGTGTGGAAAGTCCCCAGGCTCCCCAGCAGGCAGAAGT
ATGCAAAGCATGCATCTCAATTAGTCAGCAACCATAGTCCCGCCCCTAACTCCGCCCATCCCGCCCCTAA
CTCCGCCCAGTTCCGCCCATTCTCCGCCCCATGGCTGACTAATTTTTTTTATTTATGCAGAGGCCGAGGC
CGCCTCTGCCTCTGAGCTATTCCAGAAGTAGTGAGGAGGCTTTTTTGGAGGCCTAGGCTTTTGCAAAAAG
CTCCCGGGAGCTTGTATATCCATTTTCGTCCCGGAGACGGTCACAGCTTGTCTGTAAGCGGATGCCGGGA
GCAGACAAGCCCGTCAGGGCGCGTCAGCGGGTGTTGGCGGGTGTCGGGGCTGGCTTAACTATGCGGCATC
AGAGCAGATTGTACTGAGAGTGCACCATATGCGGTGTGAAATACCGCACAGATGCGTAAGGAGAAAATAC
CGCATCAGGAAATTGTAAGCGTTAATATTTTGTTAAAATTCGCGTTAAATTTTTGTTAAATCAGCTCATT
TTTTAACCAATAGGCCGAAATCGGCAAAATCCCTTATAAATCAAAAGAATAGACCGAGATAGGGT
[37 nt withheld, positions 5946-5982]
AAAGAACGTGGACTCCAACGTCAAAGG
[49 nt withheld, positions 6010-6058]
T
[91 nt withheld, positions 6060-6150]
G
[124 nt withheld, positions 6152-6275]
CCATTCGCCATTCAGGCTGCGCAACTGTTGGGAAGGGCGATCGGTGCGGGCCTCTTCGCTATTACGCCAG
CTGGCGAAAGGGGGATGTGCTGCAAGGCGATTAAGTTGGGTAACGCCAGGGTTTTCCCAGTCACGACGTT
GTAAAACGACGGCCAGTGAATT
Features (pLannotate 1.2.2; 14 found; start..end, strand, type, name):
     25..408     +  enhancer       CMV enhancer: human cytomegalovirus immediate early enhancer
    410..609     +  promoter       CMV promoter: human cytomegalovirus (CMV) immediate early promoter
    748..1573    +  intron         CMV intron A: human cytomegalovirus intron A (Chapman et al., 1991)
   1610..2326    +  CDS            Igsf5 (fragment): IGSF5_MOUSE - Also known as Jam4. Experimental evidence at protein level: Swiss-Prot protein existence level 1. Provides, together with MAGI1, an adhesion machinery at tight junctions, which may regulate the permeability of kidney glomerulus and small intestinal epithelial cells. Mediates calcium-independent homophilic cell adhesion. In testis, it may function as a cell adhesion molecule rather than a tight-junction protein. It may participate in the adhesion between spermatogonia-spermatogonia, spermatogonia-Sertoli cells, and Sertoli cells-Sertoli cells. From Mus musculus (Mouse).
   2330..3010    +  CDS            IGHG1 (fragment): IGHG1_HUMAN - Experimental evidence at protein level: Swiss-Prot protein existence level 1. Constant region of immunoglobulin heavy chains. Immunoglobulins, also known as antibodies, are membrane-bound or secreted glycoproteins produced by B lymphocytes. In the recognition phase of humoral immunity, the membrane-bound immunoglobulins serve as receptors which, upon binding of a specific antigen, trigger the clonal expansion and differentiation of B lymphocytes into immunoglobulins- secreting plasma cells. Secreted immunoglobulins mediate the effector phase of humoral immunity, which results in
   3060..3181    +  polyA_signal   SV40 poly(A) signal: SV40 polyadenylation signal
   3390..3978    -  rep_origin     ori: high-copy-number ColE1/pMB1/pBR322/pUC origin of replication
   4149..5009    -  CDS            AmpR: β-lactamase; bla; confers resistance to ampicillin, carbenicillin, and related antibiotics
   5010..5114    -  promoter       AmpR promoter: bla
   5209..5244    +  CDS            rop (fragment): Rop protein, which maintains plasmids at low copy number; rop
   5267..5597    +  promoter       SV40 promoter: SV40 enhancer and early promoter
   5720..5819    +  misc_feature   bom (fragment): basis of mobility region from pBR322
   5847..6275    -  rep_origin     f1 ori (sequence partly withheld): f1 bacteriophage origin of replication; arrow indicates direction of (+) strand synthesis
   6279..6436    -  CDS            lacZα (fragment): LacZα fragment of β-galactosidase; lacZ fragment
