[The description below was written by a language model from this plasmid's Addgene catalogue record and pLannotate feature annotations shown in this document.]
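Description:
Jam4.1-Fc-His is a 6,437-nt mammalian expression plasmid built on the pCMVi-SV40ori backbone, designed to produce a soluble, tagged version of a mouse cell-surface protein. It is propagated in E. coli at high copy from a ColE1/pUC-type origin under ampicillin selection (AmpR with its bla promoter). The backbone also carries an f1 phage origin, along with short remnants of rop, bom and lacZα that appear to be leftovers of earlier vector ancestry rather than functional parts. An SV40 enhancer/early promoter region is present; as the backbone name suggests, this region includes the SV40 origin, which permits episomal amplification in cells expressing large T antigen. No mammalian selection marker is annotated, which fits transient transfection use.

The expression cassette consists of the human CMV immediate-early enhancer and promoter followed by CMV intron A, an intron commonly included to boost transcript processing and expression levels. Downstream, a 711-bp fragment encoding the extracellular region of mouse JAM-4 isoform 1 (Igsf5, an immunoglobulin-superfamily junctional adhesion molecule) is cloned between retained NotI and AscI sites. It is fused in frame at its C-terminus to the backbone-encoded Fc region of human IgG1 and a 6X histidine tag, and the transcript ends at an SV40 polyadenylation signal. The His tag is stated in the catalogue entry but not separately annotated in the feature table.

The Fc portion generally dimerises the ectodomain and allows capture or detection with Fc-binding reagents, while the His tag offers metal-affinity purification. The associated publication describes an extracellular biochemical interaction screen for recognition proteins in the retina, so this construct evidently served as one of the recombinant ectodomain reagents in that screen.
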