Addgene plasmid #72081: Jam4.1-Fc-His
Purpose: Expresses the extracellular region of the JAM-4, isoform 1 protein, C-terminally fused to the Fc region of human IgG1 + 6X histidine tag.
Depositing lab: Woj Wojtowicz. Depositing organization: University of California, Berkeley. Publication: An extracellular biochemical screen reveals that FLRTs and Unc5s mediate neuronal subtype recognition in the retina. Visser JJ, Cheng Y, Perry SC, Chastain AB, Parsa B, Masri SS, Ray TA, Kay JN, Wojtowicz WM. Elife. 2015 Dec 3;4. pii: e08149. doi: 10.7554/eLife.08149. PubMed 26633812.
Backbone
  Vector backbone: pCMVi-SV40ori
  Vector type: Mammalian Expression
Growth in bacteria
  Bacterial resistance: Ampicillin, 100 μg/mL
  Growth temperature: 37°C
  Growth strain: DH5alpha
  Copy number: High Copy
Gene/Insert
  Gene/Insert name: Jam4.1 (alt names: Junction adhesion molecule 4, isoform 1; Immunoglobulin superfamily, member 5; Jam4; JCAM; NCBI gene ID 72058; Reference sequence NM_001177886.1)
  Species: M. musculus (mouse)
  Insert size (bp): 711
  Entrez Gene: Igsf5 (a.k.a. 2010003D20Rik, JCAM, Jam4)
  Promoter: CMV
  Tag / fusion protein: Fc-His (C terminal on backbone)
  Cloning method: Restriction Enzyme; 5′ cloning site NotI (not destroyed); 3′ cloning site AscI (not destroyed)
  Sequencing primers: 5′ GTCAGAGGTAACTCCCGTTGC; 3′ ATCATGAGGGTGTCCTTG
Terms and licenses: Academic/Nonprofit Terms; Industry Terms: Not Available to Industry
How to cite: Jam4.1-Fc-His was a gift from Woj Wojtowicz (Addgene plasmid # 72081 ; http://n2t.net/addgene:72081 ; RRID:Addgene_72081)
