>Addgene plasmid #72081 | Jam4.1-Fc-His | addgene partial sequence | sequence record 137300 | pMRB101-F 5'-aagatgcaggcagctgagtt-3'
ACGGTGGAGGGCAGTGTAGTCTGAGCAGTACTCGTTGCTGCCGCGCGCGCCACCAGACATAATAGCTGAC
AGACTAACAGACTGTTCCTTTCCATGGGTCTTTTCTGCAGAAGCTTGAATTCTCGAGGATCCGCGGCCGC
GCCACCATGGAGGGCAGCTGGAGAGATGTCCTGGCTGTGCTGGTCATCCTGGCTCAGCTGACAGCTTCCG
GATCCAGTTATCAGATCATAGAAGGTCCTCAGAATGTAACAGTCCTAAAGGACTCAGAGGCTCACTTCAA
CTGCACCGTGACTCACGGCTGGAAGCTTCTCATGTGGACTCTTAACCAAATGGTGGTGCTGAGTCTCACC
ACCCAAGGACCCATCATCACCAACAACCGCTTCACCTATGCCAGTTACAACAGCACTGACAGCTTCATCT
CGGAGTTGATCATCCATGATGTGCAGCCCAGTGACTCGGGATCCGTGCAATGCAGCCTGCAGAACAGCCA
TGGGTTTGGATCTGCCTTCCTCTCAGTGCAAGTCATGGGGACCCTGAACATTCCTAGCAACAACCTTATA
GTCACTGAGGGTGAACCCTGTAATGTGACTTGCTATGCCGTGGGCTGGACCTCACTCCCGGATATTTCCT
GGGAGCTTGAGGTTCCCGTAAGCCATTCGAGTTACAATTCCTTTCTGGAGCCGGGCAACTTTATGAGGGT
CTTGAGTGTCCTGGACCTCACACCACTGGGCAACGGGACCTTGACTTGTGTGGCAGAGCTGAAGGACTTG
CAGGCCAGCAAGTCCTTAACTGTCAACCTGACTGTGGTTCAGCCTCCACCTGACAGTATTGGAGAGGAAG
GCC
