>Addgene plasmid #72081 | Jam4.1-Fc-His | addgene partial sequence | sequence record 137301 | SV40pA-R 5'-GAAATTTGTGATGCTATTGC-3'
ATAAGATCTCTAGATTAATGGTGATGGTGATGATGGCCGCCTTTACCCGGAGACAGGGAGAGGCTCTTCT
GCGTGTAGTGGTTGTGCAGAGCCTCATGCATCACGGAGCATGAGAAGACGTTCCCCTGCTGCCACCTGCT
CTTGTCCACGGTGAGCTTGCTGTAGAGGAAGAAGGAGCCGTCGGAGTCCAGCACGGGAGGCGTGGTCTTG
TAGTTGTTCTCCGGCTGCCCATTGCTCTCCCACTCCACGGCGATGTCGCTGGGATAGAAGCCTTTGACCA
GGCAGGTCAGGCTGACCTGGTTCTTGGTCAGCTCATCCCGGGATGGGGGCAGGGTATACACCTGTGGTTC
TCGGGGCTGCCCTTTGGCTTTGGAGATGGTTTTCTCGATGGGGGCTGGGAGGGCTTTGTTGGAGACCTTG
CACTTGTACTCCTTGCCATTCAGCCAGTCCTGGTGCAGGACGGTGAGGACGCTGACCACACGGTACGTGC
TGTTGTACTGCTCCTCCCGCGGCTTTGTCTTGGCATTATGCACCTCCACGCCGTCCACGTACCAGTTGAA
CTTGACCTCAGGGTCTTCGTGGCTCACGTCCACCACCACGCATGTGACCTCAGGGGTCCGGGAGATCATG
AGGGTGTCCTTGGGTTTTGGGGGGAAGAGGAAGACTGACGGTCCCCCCAGGAGTTCAGGTGCTGGGCACG
GTGGGCATGTGTGAGTTTTGTCAGGCGCGCCGGTCGGCAGTGCTGGGCCTTCCTCTCCAATACTGTCAGG
TGGAGGCTGA
